>Addgene plasmid #58747 | Opto-hRET_317 | addgene partial sequence | sequence record 93696 | CMV-F 5'-CGCAAATGGGCGGTAGGCGTG-3'
ACTAGAGAACCCACTGCTTACTGGCTTATCGAAATTAATACGACTCACTATAGGGAGACACAAGCTGGCT
AGCGTTTAAACGGGCCCTCTAGACTCGAGCGGCCGCGGCCACCATGGGGAGTAGCAAGAGCAAGCCTAAG
GACCCCAGCCAGCGCCTCGACGTCACCGGTCACTGCTACCACAAGTTTGCCCACAAGCCACCCATCTCCT
CAGCTGAGATGACCTTCCGGAGGCCCGCCCAGGCCTTCCCGGTCAGCTACTCCTCTTCCAGTGCCCGCCG
GCCCTCGCTGGACTCCATGGAGAACCAGGTCTCCGTGGATGCCTTCAAGATCCTGGAGGATCCAAAGTGG
GAATTCCCTCGGAAGAACTTGGTTCTTGGAAAAACTCTAGGAGAAGGCGAATTTGGAAAAGTGGTCAAGG
CAACGGCCTTCCATCTGAAAGGCAGAGCAGGGTACACCACGGTGGCCGTGAAGATGCTGAAAGAGAACGC
CTCCCCGAGTGAGCTTCGAGACCTGCTGTCAGAGTTCAACGTCCTGAAGCAGGTCAACCACCCACATGTC
ATCAAATTGTATGGGGCCTGCAGCCAGGATGGCCCGCTCCTCCTCATCGTGGAGTACGCCAAATACGGCT
CCCTGCGGGGCTTCCTCCGCGAGAGCCGCAAAGTGGGGCCTGGCTACCTGGGCAGTGGAGGCAGCCGCAA
CTCCAGCTCCCTGGACCACCCGGATGAGCGGGCCCTCACCATGGGCGACCTCATCTCATTTGCCTGGCAG
ATCTCACAGGGGATGCAGTATCTGGCCGAGATGAAGCTCGTTCATCGGGACTTGGCAGCCAGAAACATCC
TGGTAGCTGA
