>Addgene plasmid #58747 | Opto-hRET_317 | addgene partial sequence | sequence record 93707 | BGH-rev 5'-TAGAAGGCACAGTCGAGG-3'
CGAGCTCGGATCCACTAGTCCAGTGTGGTGGAATTCTTAGTCGAGTGCGTAGTCTGGTACGTCGTACGGA
TAGTCGACTCCGGATCCACCGGGCTTTCTGCGCAGCATGTTACTGGTGCGCACACCTTTGTACTCAATGT
TCTGCTCGTTGACCAGCAGCTTGGCATAATCTTCGCTCACCTTTGACTGCACTCCGACGTAGTTGACAAT
ATTGCCCTTAGAATCTCTGAGTCCAGCCACGAAGAAGAGATTCCAGAAGGTTGTGCCATCCTGTCTATAA
TTCAGCAGACAGACACTGGTATCAACGCCTTTGGTGATGGCATTCCTGATCTTATCCACAGCTCTTGGGT
CTGTTTCTGGCCCTTGCAGAAACCTGCAGTTCCTGCCCAGGATCTGGTCGAGAGAATAGCCTGTCAGTGT
CAGAAACCCTCTACTGGCGTAGACGATAGGGTTGTCTGGGAGGGAGGCGTCTGTAATGACAAAATTCTGT
TGTGCCATTTGCAGAGCCTTCACGAGACTGTAGTCAGGTCCACCGGTGAATCTAGTAAATGCATGGGAAA
TTCTACCATAGAGTTTGTTTTCAATCCATGTGGAAGGGAGGGCTCGAGGGAGGGGGGCATTATTACAGTC
CACCAGCGGTGTCTCCTCCTCTGAGAGGCCGTCGTCATAAATCAGGGAGTCAGATGGAGTGGACGCCGCA
AGGTCCAAGTAGTCTCTCCTCTTAACCATCATCTTCTCCAGGTCTTTGCTGATGTCCGCAAACACCGGCC
TTTTGTCCGGCTCCTGCTTCCAGCATTGCAGCATCAGGCGGTACATCTCCTCGCTGCAGTTGTCTGGCCT
CTCCATCCGGTGGCCGGTCTTCAGAAGGTTGAAGAGCCGCTCAGGAGGAATCC
