[The description below was written by a language model from this plasmid's Addgene catalogue record.]
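Description:
Opto-hRET_317 is a mammalian expression plasmid built on the pcDNA3.1(-) backbone and carrying an insert named Opto-hRET, described in the record as a light-activated receptor tyrosine kinase. The name indicates an engineered, optically controllable version of the human RET receptor, but the record does not state which portion of RET is included, which light-sensing domain confers photoactivation, what wavelength is used, or whether any membrane-targeting sequences, epitope tags or fluorescent reporters are fused to it. The meaning of the "317" suffix is likewise not explained. No feature table is provided, so the exact architecture of the expression cassette cannot be confirmed from the record.

The plasmid is propagated in E. coli under ampicillin selection; its copy number is listed as unknown. The promoter is not explicitly recorded. pcDNA3.1-series vectors generally drive the insert from the strong constitutive CMV immediate-early promoter with a downstream polyadenylation signal, and usually carry a neomycin resistance cassette for selecting stable mammalian lines, though these elements are inferred from the backbone name rather than documented here.

As far as the record supports, the construct is intended for transfection into mammalian cells to express a receptor tyrosine kinase whose signalling can be switched on by illumination rather than by ligand. This allows spatially and temporally precise control of RET-type kinase activity and of its downstream pathways in optogenetic studies of cell signalling.
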