Addgene plasmid #58747: Opto-hRET_317
Purpose: Expresses Opto-hRET (light-activated receptor tyrosine kinase)
Depositing lab: Harald Janovjak. Depositing organization: Institute of Science and Technology Austria (I.S.T. Austria). Publication: Spatio-temporally precise activation of engineered receptor tyrosine kinases by light. Grusch M, Schelch K, Riedler R, Reichhart E, Differ C, Berger W, Ingles-Prieto A, Janovjak H. EMBO J. 2014 Jul 1. pii: e201387695. 10.15252/embj.201387695 PubMed 24986882.
Backbone
  Vector backbone: pcDNA3.1-
  Vector type: Mammalian Expression
Growth in bacteria
  Bacterial resistance: Ampicillin, 100 μg/mL
  Growth temperature: 37°C
  Growth strain: XL10 Gold
  Copy number: Unknown
Gene/Insert
  Gene/Insert name: Opto-hRET
Terms and licenses: Academic/Nonprofit Terms; Industry Terms: Not Available to Industry
How to cite: Opto-hRET_317 was a gift from Harald Janovjak (Addgene plasmid # 58747 ; http://n2t.net/addgene:58747 ; RRID:Addgene_58747)
