LOCUS       Exported 7217 bp ds-DNA circular SYN 12-MAY-2021
DEFINITION  Expresses Opto-hRET (light-activated receptor tyrosine kinase) .
ACCESSION   .
VERSION     .
KEYWORDS    Opto-hRET_317
SOURCE      synthetic DNA construct
  ORGANISM  synthetic DNA construct
REFERENCE   1 (bases 1 to 7217)
  AUTHORS   Grusch M, Schelch K, Riedler R, Reichhart E, Differ C, Berger W,
            Ingles-Prieto A, Janovjak H
  TITLE     Spatio-temporally precise activation of engineered receptor tyrosine
            kinases by light.
  JOURNAL   EMBO J. 2014 Jul 1. pii: e201387695.
  PUBMED    24986882
REFERENCE   2 (bases 1 to 7217)
  AUTHORS   .
  TITLE     Direct Submission
  JOURNAL   Exported May 12, 2021 from SnapGene Server 1.1.58
            http://www.snapgene.com
FEATURES             Location/Qualifiers
     source          1..7217
                     /organism="synthetic DNA construct"
                     /mol_type="other DNA"
     primer_bind     complement(44..63)
                     /label=pRS-marker
                     /note="pRS vectors, use to sequence yeast selectable
                     marker"
     enhancer        235..614
                     /label=CMV enhancer
                     /note="human cytomegalovirus immediate early enhancer"
     promoter        615..818
                     /label=CMV promoter
                     /note="human cytomegalovirus (CMV) immediate early
                     promoter"
     primer_bind     769..789
                     /label=CMV-F
                     /note="Human CMV immediate early promoter, forward primer"
     primer_bind     863..882
                     /label=T7
                     /note="T7 promoter, forward primer"
     promoter        863..881
                     /label=T7 promoter
                     /note="promoter for bacteriophage T7 RNA polymerase"
     regulatory      935..944
                     /regulatory_class="other"
                     /note="vertebrate consensus sequence for strong initiation
                     of translation (Kozak, 1987)"
     CDS             941..982
                     /codon_start=1
                     /product="N-myristoylation signal from Src kinase (Pellman
                     et al., 1985; Kaplan et al., 1988)"
                     /label=myr
                     /translation="MGSSKSKPKDPSQR"
     CDS             2708..2734
                     /codon_start=1
                     /product="HA (human influenza hemagglutinin) epitope tag"
                     /label=HA
                     /translation="YPYDVPDYA"
     primer_bind     complement(2811..2828)
                     /label=BGH-rev
                     /note="Bovine growth hormone terminator, reverse primer.
                     Also called BGH reverse"
     polyA_signal    2817..3041
                     /label=bGH poly(A) signal
                     /note="bovine growth hormone polyadenylation signal"
     rep_origin      3087..3515
                     /direction=RIGHT
                     /label=f1 ori
                     /note="f1 bacteriophage origin of replication; arrow
                     indicates direction of (+) strand synthesis"
     primer_bind     complement(3174..3193)
                     /label=F1ori-R
                     /note="F1 origin, reverse primer"
     primer_bind     3384..3405
                     /label=F1ori-F
                     /note="F1 origin, forward primer"
     primer_bind     complement(3524..3544)
                     /label=pBABE 3'
                     /note="SV40 enhancer, reverse primer for pBABE vectors"
     promoter        3529..3858
                     /label=SV40 promoter
                     /note="SV40 enhancer and early promoter"
     rep_origin      3709..3844
                     /label=SV40 ori
                     /note="SV40 origin of replication"
     primer_bind     3771..3790
                     /label=SV40pro-F
                     /note="SV40 promoter/origin, forward primer"
     CDS             3925..4719
                     /codon_start=1
                     /gene="aph(3')-II (or nptII)"
                     /product="aminoglycoside phosphotransferase from Tn5"
                     /label=NeoR/KanR
                     /note="confers resistance to neomycin, kanamycin, and G418
                     (Geneticin(R))"
                     /translation="MIEQDGLHAGSPAAWVERLFGYDWAQQTIGCSDAAVFRLSAQGRP
                     VLFVKTDLSGALNELQDEAARLSWLATTGVPCAAVLDVVTEAGRDWLLLGEVPGQDLLS
                     SHLAPAEKVSIMADAMRRLHTLDPATCPFDHQAKHRIERARTRMEAGLVDQDDLDEEHQ
                     GLAPAELFARLKARMPDGEDLVVTHGDACLPNIMVENGRFSGFIDCGRLGVADRYQDIA
                     LATRDIAEELGGEWADRFLVLYGIAAPDSQRIAFYRLLDEFF"
     primer_bind     complement(3979..3998)
                     /label=Neo-R
                     /note="Neomycin resistance gene, reverse primer"
     primer_bind     4589..4608
                     /label=Neo-F
                     /note="Neomycin resistance gene, forward primer"
     polyA_signal    4893..5014
                     /label=SV40 poly(A) signal
                     /note="SV40 polyadenylation signal"
     primer_bind     complement(4930..4949)
                     /label=SV40pA-R
                     /note="SV40 polyA, reverse primer"
     primer_bind     4984..5003
                     /label=EBV-rev
                     /note="SV40 polyA terminator, reverse primer"
     primer_bind     complement(5063..5079)
                     /label=M13 rev
                     /note="common sequencing primer, one of multiple similar
                     variants"
     primer_bind     complement(5063..5079)
                     /label=M13 Reverse
                     /note="In lacZ gene. Also called M13-rev"
     primer_bind     complement(5076..5098)
                     /label=M13/pUC Reverse
                     /note="In lacZ gene"
     protein_bind    5087..5103
                     /label=lac operator
                     /bound_moiety="lac repressor encoded by lacI"
                     /note="The lac repressor binds to the lac operator to
                     inhibit transcription in E. coli. This inhibition can be
                     relieved by adding lactose or
                     isopropyl-beta-D-thiogalactopyranoside (IPTG)."
     promoter        complement(5111..5141)
                     /label=lac promoter
                     /note="promoter for the E. coli lac operon"
     protein_bind    5156..5177
                     /label=CAP binding site
                     /bound_moiety="E. coli catabolite activator protein"
                     /note="CAP binding activates transcription in the presence
                     of cAMP."
     primer_bind     complement(5294..5311)
                     /label=L4440
                     /note="L4440 vector, forward primer"
     rep_origin      complement(5465..6050)
                     /direction=LEFT
                     /label=ori
                     /note="high-copy-number ColE1/pMB1/pBR322/pUC origin of
                     replication"
     primer_bind     complement(5545..5564)
                     /label=pBR322ori-F
                     /note="pBR322 origin, forward primer"
     CDS             complement(6221..7081)
                     /codon_start=1
                     /gene="bla"
                     /product="beta-lactamase"
                     /label=AmpR
                     /note="confers resistance to ampicillin, carbenicillin, and
                     related antibiotics"
                     /translation="MSIQHFRVALIPFFAAFCLPVFAHPETLVKVKDAEDQLGARVGYI
                     ELDLNSGKILESFRPEERFPMMSTFKVLLCGAVLSRIDAGQEQLGRRIHYSQNDLVEYS
                     PVTEKHLTDGMTVRELCSAAITMSDNTAANLLLTTIGGPKELTAFLHNMGDHVTRLDRW
                     EPELNEAIPNDERDTTMPVAMATTLRKLLTGELLTLASRQQLIDWMEADKVAGPLLRSA
                     LPAGWFIADKSGAGERGSRGIIAALGPDGKPSRIVVIYTTGSQATMDERNRQIAEIGAS
                     LIKHW"
     primer_bind     6844..6863
                     /label=Amp-R
                     /note="Ampicillin resistance gene, reverse primer"
     promoter        complement(7082..7186)
                     /gene="bla"
                     /label=AmpR promoter
ORIGIN
        1 gacggatcgg gagatctccc gatcccctat ggtgcactct cagtacaatc tgctctgatg
       61 ccgcatagtt aagccagtat ctgctccctg cttgtgtgtt ggaggtcgct gagtagtgcg
      121 cgagcaaaat ttaagctaca acaaggcaag gcttgaccga caattgcatg aagaatctgc
      181 ttagggttag gcgttttgcg ctgcttcgcg atgtacgggc cagatatacg cgttgacatt
      241 gattattgac tagttattaa tagtaatcaa ttacggggtc attagttcat agcccatata
      301 tggagttccg cgttacataa cttacggtaa atggcccgcc tggctgaccg cccaacgacc
      361 cccgcccatt gacgtcaata atgacgtatg ttcccatagt aacgccaata gggactttcc
      421 attgacgtca atgggtggag tatttacggt aaactgccca cttggcagta catcaagtgt
      481 atcatatgcc aagtacgccc cctattgacg tcaatgacgg taaatggccc gcctggcatt
      541 atgcccagta catgacctta tgggactttc ctacttggca gtacatctac gtattagtca
      601 tcgctattac catggtgatg cggttttggc agtacatcaa tgggcgtgga tagcggtttg
      661 actcacgggg atttccaagt ctccacccca ttgacgtcaa tgggagtttg ttttggcacc
      721 aaaatcaacg ggactttcca aaatgtcgta acaactccgc cccattgacg caaatgggcg
      781 gtaggcgtgt acggtgggag gtctatataa gcagagctct ctggctaact agagaaccca
      841 ctgcttactg gcttatcgaa attaatacga ctcactatag ggagacacaa gctggctagc
      901 gtttaaacgg gccctctaga ctcgagcggc cgcggccacc atggggagta gcaagagcaa
      961 gcctaaggac cccagccagc gcctcgacgt caccggtcac tgctaccaca agtttgccca
     1021 caagccaccc atctcctcag ctgagatgac cttccggagg cccgcccagg ccttcccggt
     1081 cagctactcc tcttccagtg cccgccggcc ctcgctggac tccatggaga accaggtctc
     1141 cgtggatgcc ttcaagatcc tggaggatcc aaagtgggaa ttccctcgga agaacttggt
     1201 tcttggaaaa actctaggag aaggcgaatt tggaaaagtg gtcaaggcaa cggccttcca
     1261 tctgaaaggc agagcagggt acaccacggt ggccgtgaag atgctgaaag agaacgcctc
     1321 cccgagtgag cttcgagacc tgctgtcaga gttcaacgtc ctgaagcagg tcaaccaccc
     1381 acatgtcatc aaattgtatg gggcctgcag ccaggatggc ccgctcctcc tcatcgtgga
     1441 gtacgccaaa tacggctccc tgcggggctt cctccgcgag agccgcaaag tggggcctgg
     1501 ctacctgggc agtggaggca gccgcaactc cagctccctg gaccacccgg atgagcgggc
     1561 cctcaccatg ggcgacctca tctcatttgc ctggcagatc tcacagggga tgcagtatct
     1621 ggccgagatg aagctcgttc atcgggactt ggcagccaga aacatcctgg tagctgaggg
     1681 gcggaagatg aagatttcgg atttcggctt gtcccgagat gtttatgaag aggattcgta
     1741 cgtgaagagg agccagggtc ggattccagt taaatggatg gcaattgaat ccctttttga
     1801 tcatatctac accacgcaaa gtgatgtatg gtcttttggt gtcctgctgt gggagatcgt
     1861 gaccctaggg ggaaacccct atcctgggat tcctcctgag cggctcttca accttctgaa
     1921 gaccggccac cggatggaga ggccagacaa ctgcagcgag gagatgtacc gcctgatgct
     1981 gcaatgctgg aagcaggagc cggacaaaag gccggtgttt gcggacatca gcaaagacct
     2041 ggagaagatg atggttaaga ggagagacta cttggacctt gcggcgtcca ctccatctga
     2101 ctccctgatt tatgacgacg gcctctcaga ggaggagaca ccgctggtgg actgtaataa
     2161 tgcccccctc cctcgagccc tcccttccac atggattgaa aacaaactct atggtagaat
     2221 ttcccatgca tttactagat tcaccggtgg acctgactac agtctcgtga aggctctgca
     2281 aatggcacaa cagaattttg tcattacaga cgcctccctc ccagacaacc ctatcgtcta
     2341 cgccagtaga gggtttctga cactgacagg ctattctctc gaccagatcc tgggcaggaa
     2401 ctgcaggttt ctgcaagggc cagaaacaga cccaagagct gtggataaga tcaggaatgc
     2461 catcaccaaa ggcgttgata ccagtgtctg tctgctgaat tatagacagg atggcacaac
     2521 cttctggaat ctcttcttcg tggctggact cagagattct aagggcaata ttgtcaacta
     2581 cgtcggagtg cagtcaaagg tgagcgaaga ttatgccaag ctgctggtca acgagcagaa
     2641 cattgagtac aaaggtgtgc gcaccagtaa catgctgcgc agaaagcccg gtggatccgg
     2701 agtcgactat ccgtacgacg taccagacta cgcactcgac taagaattcc accacactgg
     2761 actagtggat ccgagctcgg taccaagctt aagtttaaac cgctgatcag cctcgactgt
     2821 gccttctagt tgccagccat ctgttgtttg cccctccccc gtgccttcct tgaccctgga
     2881 aggtgccact cccactgtcc tttcctaata aaatgaggaa attgcatcgc attgtctgag
     2941 taggtgtcat tctattctgg ggggtggggt ggggcaggac agcaaggggg aggattggga
     3001 agacaatagc aggcatgctg gggatgcggt gggctctatg gcttctgagg cggaaagaac
     3061 cagctggggc tctagggggt atccccnnnn nnnnnnnnnn nnnnnnnnnn nnnnnnnnnn
     3121 nnnnnnnnnn nnnnnnnnnn nnnnnnnnnn nnnnnnnnnn nnnnnnnnnn nnnnnnnnnn
     3181 nnnnnnnnnn nnnnnnnnnn nnnnnnnnnn cnnnnnnnnn nnnnnnnnnn nnnnnnnnnn
     3241 nnnnnnnnnn nnnnnnnnnn nnnnnnnnnn nnnnnnnnnn nnnnnnnnnn nnnnnnnnnn
     3301 nnannnnnnn nnnnnnnnnn nnnnnnnnnn nnnnnnnnnn nnnnnnnnnn nncctttgac
     3361 gttggagtcc acgttcttta atagtggact cttgttccaa actggaacaa cactcaaccc
     3421 tatctcggtc tattcttttg atttataagg gattttgccg atttcggcct attggttaaa
     3481 aaatgagctg atttaacaaa aatttaacgc gaattaattc tgtggaatgt gtgtcagtta
     3541 gggtgtggaa agtccccagg ctccccagca ggcagaagta tgcaaagcat gcatctcaat
     3601 tagtcagcaa ccaggtgtgg aaagtcccca ggctccccag caggcagaag tatgcaaagc
     3661 atgcatctca attagtcagc aaccatagtc ccgcccctaa ctccgcccat cccgccccta
     3721 actccgccca gttccgccca ttctccgccc catggctgac taattttttt tatttatgca
     3781 gaggccgagg ccgcctctgc ctctgagcta ttccagaagt agtgaggagg cttttttgga
     3841 ggcctaggct tttgcaaaaa gctcccggga gcttgtatat ccattttcgg atctgatcaa
     3901 gagacaggat gaggatcgtt tcgcatgatt gaacaagatg gattgcacgc aggttctccg
     3961 gccgcttggg tggagaggct attcggctat gactgggcac aacagacaat cggctgctct
     4021 gatgccgccg tgttccggct gtcagcgcag gggcgcccgg ttctttttgt caagaccgac
     4081 ctgtccggtg ccctgaatga actgcaggac gaggcagcgc ggctatcgtg gctggccacg
     4141 acgggcgttc cttgcgcagc tgtgctcgac gttgtcactg aagcgggaag ggactggctg
     4201 ctattgggcg aagtgccggg gcaggatctc ctgtcatctc accttgctcc tgccgagaaa
     4261 gtatccatca tggctgatgc aatgcggcgg ctgcatacgc ttgatccggc tacctgccca
     4321 ttcgaccacc aagcgaaaca tcgcatcgag cgagcacgta ctcggatgga agccggtctt
     4381 gtcgatcagg atgatctgga cgaagagcat caggggctcg cgccagccga actgttcgcc
     4441 aggctcaagg cgcgcatgcc cgacggcgag gatctcgtcg tgacccatgg cgatgcctgc
     4501 ttgccgaata tcatggtgga aaatggccgc ttttctggat tcatcgactg tggccggctg
     4561 ggtgtggcgg accgctatca ggacatagcg ttggctaccc gtgatattgc tgaagagctt
     4621 ggcggcgaat gggctgaccg cttcctcgtg ctttacggta tcgccgctcc cgattcgcag
     4681 cgcatcgcct tctatcgcct tcttgacgag ttcttctgag cgggactctg gggttcgaaa
     4741 tgaccgacca agcgacgccc aacctgccat cacgagattt cgattccacc gccgccttct
     4801 atgaaaggtt gggcttcgga atcgttttcc gggacgccgg ctggatgatc ctccagcgcg
     4861 gggatctcat gctggagttc ttcgcccacc ccaacttgtt tattgcagct tataatggtt
     4921 acaaataaag caatagcatc acaaatttca caaataaagc atttttttca ctgcattcta
     4981 gttgtggttt gtccaaactc atcaatgtat cttatcatgt ctgtataccg tcgacctcta
     5041 gctagagctt ggcgtaatca tggtcatagc tgtttcctgt gtgaaattgt tatccgctca
     5101 caattccaca caacatacga gccggaagca taaagtgtaa agcctggggt gcctaatgag
     5161 tgagctaact cacattaatt gcgttgcgct cactgcccgc tttccagtcg ggaaacctgt
     5221 cgtgccagct gcattaatga atcggccaac gcgcggggag aggcggtttg cgtattgggc
     5281 gctcttccgc ttcctcgctc actgactcgc tgcgctcggt cgttcggctg cggcgagcgg
     5341 tatcagctca ctcaaaggcg gtaatacggt tatccacaga atcaggggat aacgcaggaa
     5401 agaacatgtg agcaaaaggc cagcaaaagg ccaggaaccg taaaaaggcc gcgttgctgg
     5461 cgtttttcca taggctccgc ccccctgacg agcatcacaa aaatcgacgc tcaagtcaga
     5521 ggtggcgaaa cccgacagga ctataaagat accaggcgtt tccccctgga agctccctcg
     5581 tgcgctctcc tgttccgacc ctgccgctta ccggatacct gtccgccttt ctcccttcgg
     5641 gaagcgtggc gctttctcat agctcacgct gtaggtatct cagttcggtg taggtcgttc
     5701 gctccaagct gggctgtgtg cacgaacccc ccgttcagcc cgaccgctgc gccttatccg
     5761 gtaactatcg tcttgagtcc aacccggtaa gacacgactt atcgccactg gcagcagcca
     5821 ctggtaacag gattagcaga gcgaggtatg taggcggtgc tacagagttc ttgaagtggt
     5881 ggcctaacta cggctacact agaagaacag tatttggtat ctgcgctctg ctgaagccag
     5941 ttaccttcgg aaaaagagtt ggtagctctt gatccggcaa acaaaccacc gctggtagcg
     6001 gtttttttgt ttgcaagcag cagattacgc gcagaaaaaa aggatctcaa gaagatcctt
     6061 tgatcttttc tacggggtct gacgctcagt ggaacgaaaa ctcacgttaa gggattttgg
     6121 tcatgagatt atcaaaaagg atcttcacct agatcctttt aaattaaaaa tgaagtttta
     6181 aatcaatcta aagtatatat gagtaaactt ggtctgacag ttaccaatgc ttaatcagtg
     6241 aggcacctat ctcagcgatc tgtctatttc gttcatccat agttgcctga ctccccgtcg
     6301 tgtagataac tacgatacgg gagggcttac catctggccc cagtgctgca atgataccgc
     6361 gagacccacg ctcaccggct ccagatttat cagcaataaa ccagccagcc ggaagggccg
     6421 agcgcagaag tggtcctgca actttatccg cctccatcca gtctattaat tgttgccggg
     6481 aagctagagt aagtagttcg ccagttaata gtttgcgcaa cgttgttgcc attgctacag
     6541 gcatcgtggt gtcacgctcg tcgtttggta tggcttcatt cagctccggt tcccaacgat
     6601 caaggcgagt tacatgatcc cccatgttgt gcaaaaaagc ggttagctcc ttcggtcctc
     6661 cgatcgttgt cagaagtaag ttggccgcag tgttatcact catggttatg gcagcactgc
     6721 ataattctct tactgtcatg ccatccgtaa gatgcttttc tgtgactggt gagtactcaa
     6781 ccaagtcatt ctgagaatag tgtatgcggc gaccgagttg ctcttgcccg gcgtcaatac
     6841 gggataatac cgcgccacat agcagaactt taaaagtgct catcattgga aaacgttctt
     6901 cggggcgaaa actctcaagg atcttaccgc tgttgagatc cagttcgatg taacccactc
     6961 gtgcacccaa ctgatcttca gcatctttta ctttcaccag cgtttctggg tgagcaaaaa
     7021 caggaaggca aaatgccgca aaaaagggaa taagggcgac acggaaatgt tgaatactca
     7081 tactcttcct ttttcaatat tattgaagca tttatcaggg ttattgtctc atgagcggat
     7141 acatatttga atgtatttag aaaaataaac aaataggggt tccgcgcaca tttccccgaa
     7201 aagtgccacc tgacgtc
//
